Addgene plasmid #233210: pLARRYv2-mScarlet
Purpose: (Empty Backbone) Cloning expressed barcodes at the EcoRV site for preparing lentiviral libaries for single-cell lineage tracing experiments, with mScarlet marker
Depositing lab: Alejo Rodriguez-Fraticelli. Depositing organization: Instituto de Investigacion Biomedica (IRB Barcelona). Publication: Pre-existing stem cell heterogeneity dictates clonal responses to the acquisition of leukemic driver mutations. Singh I, Fernandez-Perez D, Sanchez PS, Rodriguez-Fraticelli AE. Cell Stem Cell. 2025 Feb 19:S1934-5909(25)00012-8. doi: 10.1016/j.stem.2025.01.012. PubMed 40010350.
Backbone
  Vector backbone: pLARRYv2
  Vector type: Mammalian Expression, Lentiviral
  Selectable markers: mScarlet
Growth in bacteria
  Bacterial resistance: Ampicillin, 100 μg/mL
  Growth temperature: 30°C
  Growth strain: NEB Stable
  Copy number: High Copy
Gene/Insert
  Gene/Insert name: None
Terms and licenses: Academic/Nonprofit Terms; Industry Terms: Not Available to Industry
Depositor comments: Please visit https://doi.org/10.1101/2024.05.14.594084 for bioRxiv preprint.
How to cite: pLARRYv2-mScarlet was a gift from Alejo Rodriguez-Fraticelli (Addgene plasmid # 233210 ; http://n2t.net/addgene:233210 ; RRID:Addgene_233210)
