[The description below was written by a language model from this plasmid's Addgene catalogue record and pLannotate feature annotations shown in this document.]
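Description:
pLARRYv2-mScarlet is an empty third-generation, self-inactivating HIV-1 lentiviral backbone (about 8.1 kb) designed to receive libraries of expressed DNA barcodes for single-cell lineage tracing. In bacteria it is maintained through a high-copy ColE1/pUC-type origin and selected with ampicillin via the β-lactamase gene. The plasmid backbone also carries an f1 origin, an SV40 origin, and residual lac, T7 and T3 promoter elements from the parental cloning vector. No drug selection marker for mammalian cells is present; transduced cells are identified by mScarlet fluorescence.

The viral genome is transcribed in packaging cells from an RSV promoter fused to a truncated 5' LTR, making production Tat-independent. It includes the Ψ packaging signal with a partial gag sequence, the Rev response element for nuclear export of the unspliced genomic RNA, and the cPPT/CTS, which improves transduction. The ΔU3 3' LTR inactivates LTR promoter activity after integration, and an SV40 polyadenylation signal follows it.

Between these elements, an EF-1α promoter with intron A sequences drives the red fluorescent protein mScarlet, followed by an attB2 site, and a WPRE that enhances transcript stability and expression. According to the record, barcodes are cloned at an EcoRV site. This site is not annotated in the feature table, so its exact position is not stated, although the "expressed barcode" design implies that it lies within the mScarlet transcript. Each integrated barcode is then heritable and can be read from mRNA in single-cell RNA sequencing, linking clonal identity to transcriptional state. The associated work applied this approach to clonal responses of haematopoietic stem cells to leukaemic driver mutations.
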