Features (pLannotate 1.2.2; 28 found; start..end, strand, type, name):
      3..229     +  promoter       RSV promoter: Rous sarcoma virus enhancer/promoter
    230..410     +  LTR            5' LTR (truncated): truncated 5' long terminal repeat (LTR) from HIV-1
    457..582     +  misc_feature   HIV-1 Ψ: packaging signal of human immunodeficiency virus type 1
    566..929     +  CDS            HIV-1 gag (fragment): gag protein from human immunodeficiency virus 1; gag
   1075..1308    +  misc_feature   RRE: The Rev response element (RRE) of HIV-1 allows for Rev-dependent mRNA export from the nucleus to the cytoplasm.
   1685..1785    +  CDS            Rev (fragment): human immunodeficiency virus 1 (HIV-1) Rev protein; rev; enhances nuclear export of unspliced and incompletely spliced viral mRNAs
   1803..1920    +  misc_feature   cPPT/CTS: central polypurine tract and central termination sequence of HIV-1
   1946..2157    +  promoter       EF-1α core promoter: core promoter for human elongation factor EF-1α
   2158..2267    +  intron         EF-1α intron A (fragment): intron upstream of the start codon of human EF-1α
   2893..3096    +  intron         EF-1α intron A: truncated intron upstream of the start codon of human EF-1α
   3112..3804    +  CDS            mScarlet: mScarlet is a basic (constitutively fluorescent) red fluorescent protein published in 2016, derived from synthetic construct. It has moderate acid sensitivity.
   3841..3865    -  protein_bind   attB2: mutant version of attB; recombination site for the Gateway® BP reaction BP Clonase™
   3883..4471    +  misc_feature   WPRE: woodchuck hepatitis virus posttranscriptional regulatory element
   4534..4608    +  CDS            nef (fragment): NEF_HV1Z2 - Experimental evidence at protein level: Swiss-Prot protein existence level 1. Extracellular Nef protein targets CD4(+) T-lymphocytes for apoptosis by interacting with CXCR4 surface receptors. From Human immunodeficiency virus type 1 group M subtype D (isolate Z2/CDC-Z34) (HIV-1).
   4610..4843    +  LTR            3' LTR (ΔU3): self-inactivating 3' long terminal repeat (LTR) from HIV-1
   4915..5036    +  polyA_signal   SV40 poly(A) signal: SV40 polyadenylation signal
   5076..5211    +  rep_origin     SV40 ori: SV40 origin of replication
   5232..5250    -  promoter       T7 promoter: promoter for bacteriophage T7 RNA polymerase
   5258..5413    +  CDS            lacZα (fragment): LacZα fragment of β-galactosidase; lacZ fragment
   5418..5846    +  rep_origin     f1 ori (sequence partly withheld): f1 bacteriophage origin of replication; arrow indicates direction of (+) strand synthesis
   5899..6003    +  promoter       AmpR promoter: bla
   6004..6864    +  CDS            AmpR: β-lactamase; bla; confers resistance to ampicillin, carbenicillin, and related antibiotics
   7035..7623    +  rep_origin     ori: high-copy-number ColE1/pMB1/pBR322/pUC origin of replication
   7806..7898    +  CDS            lacI (fragment): lac repressor; lacI; The lac repressor binds to the lac operator to inhibit transcription in E. coli. This inhibition can be relieved by adding lactose or isopropyl-β-D-thiogalactopyranoside (IPTG).
   7911..7932    +  protein_bind   CAP binding site: CAP binding activates transcription in the presence of cAMP. E. coli catabolite activator protein
   7947..7977    +  promoter       lac promoter: promoter for the E. coli lac operon
   7985..8001    +  protein_bind   lac operator: The lac repressor binds to the lac operator to inhibit transcription in E. coli. This inhibition can be relieved by adding lactose or isopropyl-β-D-thiogalactopyranoside (IPTG). lac repressor encoded by lacI
   8046..8064    +  promoter       T3 promoter: promoter for bacteriophage T3 RNA polymerase
>Addgene plasmid #233210 | pLARRYv2-mScarlet | addgene full sequence | sequence record 462234 | Addgene NGS Result
AATGTAGTCTTATGCAATACTCTTGTAGTCTTGCAACATGGTAACGATGAGTTAGCAACATGCCTTACAA
GGAGAGAAAAAGCACCGTGCATGCCGATTGGTGGAAGTAAGGTGGTACGATCGTGCCTTATTAGGAAGGC
AACAGACGGGTCTGACATGGATTGGACGAACCACTGAATTGCCGCATTGCAGAGATATTGTATTTAAGTG
CCTAGCTCGATACATAAACGGGTCTCTCTGGTTAGACCAGATCTGAGCCTGGGAGCTCTCTGGCTAACTA
GGGAACCCACTGCTTAAGCCTCAATAAAGCTTGCCTTGAGTGCTTCAAGTAGTGTGTGCCCGTCTGTTGT
GTGACTCTGGTAACTAGAGATCCCTCAGACCCTTTTAGTCAGTGTGGAAAATCTCTAGCAGTGGCGCCCG
AACAGGGACTTGAAAGCGAAAGGGAAACCAGAGGAGCTCTCTCGACGCAGGACTCGGCTTGCTGAAGCGC
GCACGGCAAGAGGCGAGGGGCGGCGACTGGTGAGTACGCCAAAAATTTTGACTAGCGGAGGCTAGAAGGA
GAGAGATGGGTGCGAGAGCGTCAGTATTAAGCGGGGGAGAATTAGATCGCGATGGGAAAAAATTCGGTTA
AGGCCAGGGGGAAAGAAAAAATATAAATTAAAACATATAGTATGGGCAAGCAGGGAGCTAGAACGATTCG
CAGTTAATCCTGGCCTGTTAGAAACATCAGAAGGCTGTAGACAAATACTGGGACAGCTACAACCATCCCT
TCAGACAGGATCAGAAGAACTTAGATCATTATATAATACAGTAGCAACCCTCTATTGTGTGCATCAAAGG
ATAGAGATAAAAGACACCAAGGAAGCTTTAGACAAGATAGAGGAAGAGCAAAACAAAAGTAAGACCACCG
CACAGCAAGCGGCCGCTGATCTTCAGACCTGGAGGAGGAGATATGAGGGACAATTGGAGAAGTGAATTAT
ATAAATATAAAGTAGTAAAAATTGAACCATTAGGAGTAGCACCCACCAAGGCAAAGAGAAGAGTGGTGCA
GAGAGAAAAAAGAGCAGTGGGAATAGGAGCTTTGTTCCTTGGGTTCTTGGGAGCAGCAGGAAGCACTATG
GGCGCAGCGTCAATGACGCTGACGGTACAGGCCAGACAATTATTGTCTGGTATAGTGCAGCAGCAGAACA
ATTTGCTGAGGGCTATTGAGGCGCAACAGCATCTGTTGCAACTCACAGTCTGGGGCATCAAGCAGCTCCA
GGCAAGAATCCTGGCTGTGGAAAGATACCTAAAGGATCAACAGCTCCTGGGGATTTGGGGTTGCTCTGGA
AAACTCATTTGCACCACTGCTGTGCCTTGGAATGCTAGTTGGAGTAATAAATCTCTGGAACAGATTTGGA
ATCACACGACCTGGATGGAGTGGGACAGAGAAATTAACAATTACACAAGCTTAATACACTCCTTAATTGA
AGAATCGCAAAACCAGCAAGAAAAGAATGAACAAGAATTATTGGAATTAGATAAATGGGCAAGTTTGTGG
AATTGGTTTAACATAACAAATTGGCTGTGGTATATAAAATTATTCATAATGATAGTAGGAGGCTTGGTAG
GTTTAAGAATAGTTTTTGCTGTACTTTCTATAGTGAATAGAGTTAGGCAGGGATATTCACCATTATCGTT
TCAGACCCACCTCCCAACCCCGAGGGGACCCGACAGGCCCGAAGGAATAGAAGAAGAAGGTGGAGAGAGA
GACAGAGACAGATCCATTCGATTAGTGAACGGATCTCGACGGTATCGCTAGCTTTTAAAAGAAAAGGGGG
GATTGGGGGGTACAGTGCAGGGGAAAGAATAGTAGACATAATAGCAACAGACATACAAACTAAAGAATTA
CAAAAACAAATTACAAAAATTCAAAATTTTACTAGTGGCTCCGGTGCCCGTCAGTGGGCAGAGCGCACAT
CGCCCACAGTCCCCGAGAAGTTGGGGGGAGGGGTCGGCAATTGAACCGGTGCCTAGAGAAGGTGGCGCGG
GGTAAACTGGGAAAGTGATGTCGTGTACTGGCTCCGCCTTTTTCCCGAGGGTGGGGGAGAACCGTATATA
AGTGCAGTAGTCGCCGTGAACGTTCTTTTTCGCAACGGGTTTGCCGCCAGAACACAGGTAAGTGCCGTGT
GTGGTTCCCGCGGGCCTGGCCTCTTTACGGGTTATGGCCCTTGCGTGCCTTGAATTACTTCCACCTGGCT
GCAGTACGTGATTCTTGATCCCGAGCTTCGGGTTGGAAGTGGGTGGGAGAGTTCGAGGCCTTGCGCTTAA
GGAGCCCCTTCGCCTCGTGCTTGAGTTGAGGCCTGGCCTGGGCGCTGGGGCCGCCGCGTGCGAATCTGGT
GGCACCTTCGCGCCTGTCTCGCTGCTTTCGATAAGTCTCTAGCCATTTAAAATTTTTGATGACCTGCTGC
GACGCTTTTTTTCTGGCAAGATAGTCTTGTAAATGCGGGCCAAGATCTGCACACTGGTATTTCGGTTTTT
GGGGCCGCGGGCGGCGACGGGGCCCGTGCGTCCCAGCGCACATGTTCGGCGAGGCGGGGCCTGCGAGCGC
GGCCACCGAGAATCGGACGGGGGTAGTCTCAAGCTGGCCGGCCTGCTCTGGTGCCTGGTCTCGCGCCGCC
GTGTATCGCCCCGCCCTGGGCGGCAAGGCTGGCCCGGTCGGCACCAGTTGCGTGAGCGGAAAGATGGCCG
CTTCCCGGCCCTGCTGCAGGGAGCTCAAAATGGAGGACGCGGCGCTCGGGAGAGCGGGCGGGTGAGTCAC
CCACACAAAGGAAAAGGGCCTTTCCGTCCTCAGCCGTCGCTTCATGTGACTCCACGGAGTACCGGGCGCC
GTCCAGGCACCTCGATTAGTTCTCGAGCTTTTGGAGTACGTCGTCTTTAGGTTGGGGGGAGGGGTTTTAT
GCGATGGAGTTTCCCCACACTGAGTGGGTGGAGACTGAAGTTAGGCCAGCTTGGCACTTGATGTAATTCT
CCTTGGAATTTGCCCTTTTTGAGTTTGGATCTTGGTTCATTCTCAAGCCTCAGACAGTGGTTCAAAGTTT
TTTTCTTCCATTTCAGGTGTCGTGAGCCACCATGGTGAGCAAGGGCGAGGCAGTGATCAAGGAGTTCATG
CGGTTCAAGGTGCACATGGAGGGCTCCATGAACGGCCACGAGTTCGAGATCGAGGGCGAGGGCGAGGGCC
GCCCCTACGAGGGCACCCAGACCGCCAAGCTGAAGGTGACCAAGGGTGGCCCCCTGCCCTTCTCCTGGGA
CATCCTGTCCCCTCAGTTCATGTACGGCTCCAGGGCCTTCACCAAGCACCCCGCCGACATCCCCGACTAC
TATAAGCAGTCCTTCCCCGAGGGCTTCAAGTGGGAGCGCGTGATGAACTTCGAGGACGGCGGCGCCGTGA
CCGTGACCCAGGACACCTCCCTGGAGGACGGCACCCTGATCTACAAGGTGAAGCTCCGCGGCACCAACTT
CCCTCCTGACGGCCCCGTAATGCAGAAGAAGACAATGGGCTGGGAAGCGTCCACCGAGCGGTTGTACCCC
GAGGACGGCGTGCTGAAGGGCGACATTAAGATGGCCCTGCGCCTGAAGGACGGCGGCCGCTACCTGGCGG
ACTTCAAGACCACCTACAAGGCCAAGAAGCCCGTGCAGATGCCCGGCGCCTACAACGTCGACCGCAAGTT
GGACATCACCTCCCACAACGAGGACTACACCGTGGTGGAACAGTACGAACGCTCCGAGGGCCGCCACTCC
ACCGGCGGCATGGACGAGCTGTACTAATAGCTCGAGCCCGGGTCTAGAGTCGACCATATGACCCAGCTTT
CTTGTACAAAGTGGTGATAATCGAATTCCGATAATCAACCTCTGGATTACAAAATTTGTGAAAGATTGAC
TGGTATTCTTAACTATGTTGCTCCTTTTACGCTATGTGGATACGCTGCTTTAATGCCTTTGTATCATGCT
ATTGCTTCCCGTATGGCTTTCATTTTCTCCTCCTTGTATAAATCCTGGTTGCTGTCTCTTTATGAGGAGT
TGTGGCCCGTTGTCAGGCAACGTGGCGTGGTGTGCACTGTGTTTGCTGACGCAACCCCCACTGGTTGGGG
CATTGCCACCACCTGTCAGCTCCTTTCCGGGACTTTCGCTTTCCCCCTCCCTATTGCCACGGCGGAACTC
ATCGCCGCCTGCCTTGCCCGCTGCTGGACAGGGGCTCGGCTGTTGGGCACTGACAATTCCGTGGTGTTGT
CGGGGAAGCTGACGTCCTTTCCATGGCTGCTCGCCTGTGTTGCCACCTGGATTCTGCGCGGGACGTCCTT
CTGCTACGTCCCTTCGGCCCTCAATCCAGCGGACCTTCCTTCCCGCGGCCTGCTGCCGGCTCTGCGGCCT
CTTCCGCGTCTTCGCCTTCGCCCTCAGACGAGTCGGATCTCCCTTTGGGCCGCCTCCCCGCATCGGTTGC
TAGGAGAGACCATATGGGATCCGATATCGCCACCGTGGCTGAATGAGACTGGCCCGCGGTTCGCTTTAAG
ACCAATGACTTACAAGGCAGCTGTAGATCTTAGCCACTTTTTAAAAGAAAAGGGGGGACTGGAAGGGCTA
ATTCACTCCCAACGAAGACAAGATCTGCTTTTTGCTTGTACTGGGTCTCTCTGGTTAGACCAGATCTGAG
CCTGGGAGCTCTCTGGCTAACTAGGGAACCCACTGCTTAAGCCTCAATAAAGCTTGCCTTGAGTGCTTCA
AGTAGTGTGTGCCCGTCTGTTGTGTGACTCTGGTAACTAGAGATCCCTCAGACCCTTTTAGTCAGTGTGG
AAAATCTCTAGCAGTAGTAGTTCATGTCATCTTATTATTCAGTATTTATAACTTGCAAAGAAATGAATAT
CAGAGAGTGAGAGGAACTTGTTTATTGCAGCTTATAATGGTTACAAATAAAGCAATAGCATCACAAATTT
CACAAATAAAGCATTTTTTTCACTGCATTCTAGTTGTGGTTTGTCCAAACTCATCAATGTATCTTATCAT
GTCTGGCTCTAGCTATCCCGCCCCTAACTCCGCCCATCCCGCCCCTAACTCCGCCCAGTTCCGCCCATTC
TCCGCCCCATGGCTGACTAATTTTTTTTATTTATGCAGAGGCCGAGGCCGCCTCGGCCTCTGAGCTATTC
CAGAAGTAGTGAGGAGGCTTTTTTGGAGGCCTAGGGACGTACCCAATTCGCCCTATAGTGAGTCGTATTA
CGCGCGCTCACTGGCCGTCGTTTTACAACGTCGTGACTGGGAAAACCCTGGCGTTACCCAACTTAATCGC
CTTGCAGCACATCCCCCTTTCGCCAGCTGGCGTAATAGCGAAGAGGCCCGCACCGATCGCCCTTCCCAAC
AGTTGCGCAGCCTGAATGGCGAATGGG
[124 nt withheld, positions 5418-5541]
C
[91 nt withheld, positions 5543-5633]
A
[49 nt withheld, positions 5635-5683]
CCTTTGACGTTGGAGTCCACGTTCTTT
[37 nt withheld, positions 5711-5747]
ACCCTATCTCGGTCTATTCTTTTGATTTATAAGGGATTTTGCCGATTTCGGCCTATTGGTTAAAAAATGA
GCTGATTTAACAAAAATTTAACGCGAATTTTAACAAAATATTAACGCTTACAATTTAGGTGGCACTTTTC
GGGGAAATGTGCGCGGAACCCCTATTTGTTTATTTTTCTAAATACATTCAAATATGTATCCGCTCATGAG
ACAATAACCCTGATAAATGCTTCAATAATATTGAAAAAGGAAGAGTATGAGTATTCAACATTTCCGTGTC
GCCCTTATTCCCTTTTTTGCGGCATTTTGCCTTCCTGTTTTTGCTCACCCAGAAACGCTGGTGAAAGTAA
AAGATGCTGAAGATCAGTTGGGTGCACGAGTGGGTTACATCGAACTGGATCTCAACAGCGGTAAGATCCT
TGAGAGTTTTCGCCCCGAAGAACGTTTTCCAATGATGAGCACTTTTAAAGTTCTGCTATGTGGCGCGGTA
TTATCCCGTATTGACGCCGGGCAAGAGCAACTCGGTCGCCGCATACACTATTCTCAGAATGACTTGGTTG
AGTACTCACCAGTCACAGAAAAGCATCTTACGGATGGCATGACAGTAAGAGAATTATGCAGTGCTGCCAT
AACCATGAGTGATAACACTGCGGCCAACTTACTTCTGACAACGATCGGAGGACCGAAGGAGCTAACCGCT
TTTTTGCACAACATGGGGGATCATGTAACTCGCCTTGATCGTTGGGAACCGGAGCTGAATGAAGCCATAC
CAAACGACGAGCGTGACACCACGATGCCTGTAGCAATGGCAACAACGTTGCGCAAACTATTAACTGGCGA
ACTACTTACTCTAGCTTCCCGGCAACAATTAATAGACTGGATGGAGGCGGATAAAGTTGCAGGACCACTT
CTGCGCTCGGCCCTTCCGGCTGGCTGGTTTATTGCTGATAAATCTGGAGCCGGTGAGCGTGGGTCTCGCG
GTATCATTGCAGCACTGGGGCCAGATGGTAAGCCCTCCCGTATCGTAGTTATCTACACGACGGGGAGTCA
GGCAACTATGGATGAACGAAATAGACAGATCGCTGAGATAGGTGCCTCACTGATTAAGCATTGGTAACTG
TCAGACCAAGTTTACTCATATATACTTTAGATTGATTTAAAACTTCATTTTTAATTTAAAAGGATCTAGG
TGAAGATCCTTTTTGATAATCTCATGACCAAAATCCCTTAACGTGAGTTTTCGTTCCACTGAGCGTCAGA
CCCCGTAGAAAAGATCAAAGGATCTTCTTGAGATCCTTTTTTTCTGCGCGTAATCTGCTGCTTGCAAACA
AAAAAACCACCGCTACCAGCGGTGGTTTGTTTGCCGGATCAAGAGCTACCAACTCTTTTTCCGAAGGTAA
CTGGCTTCAGCAGAGCGCAGATACCAAATACTGTTCTTCTAGTGTAGCCGTAGTTAGGCCACCACTTCAA
GAACTCTGTAGCACCGCCTACATACCTCGCTCTGCTAATCCTGTTACCAGTGGCTGCTGCCAGTGGCGAT
AAGTCGTGTCTTACCGGGTTGGACTCAAGACGATAGTTACCGGATAAGGCGCAGCGGTCGGGCTGAACGG
GGGGTTCGTGCACACAGCCCAGCTTGGAGCGAACGACCTACACCGAACTGAGATACCTACAGCGTGAGCT
ATGAGAAAGCGCCACGCTTCCCGAAGAGAGAAAGGCGGACAGGTATCCGGTAAGCGGCAGGGTCGGAACA
GGAGAGCGCACGAGGGAGCTTCCAGGGGGAAACGCCTGGTATCTTTATAGTCCTGTCGGGTTTCGCCACC
TCTGACTTGAGCGTCGATTTTTGTGATGCTCGTCAGGGGGGCGGAGCCTATGGAAAAACGCCAGCAACGC
GGCCTTTTTACGGTTCCTGGCCTTTTGCTGGCCTTTTGCTCACATGTTCTTTCCTGCGTTATCCCCTGAT
TCTGTGGATAACCGTATTACCGCCTTTGAGTGAGCTGATACCGCTCGCCGCAGCCGAACGACCGAGCGCA
GCGAGTCAGTGAGCGAGGAAGCGGAAGAGCGCCCAATACGCAAACCGCCTCTCCCCGCGCGTTGGCCGAT
TCATTAATGCAGCTGGCACGACAGGTTTCCCGACTGGAAAGCGGGCAGTGAGCGCAACGCAATTAATGTG
AGTTAGCTCACTCATTAGGCACCCCAGGCTTTACACTTTATGCTTCCGGCTCGTATGTTGTGTGGAATTG
TGAGCGGATAACAATTTCACACAGGAAACAGCTATGACCATGATTACGCCAAGCGCGCAATTAACCCTCA
CTAAAGGGAACAAAAGCTGGAGCTGCAAGCTT
